>Addgene plasmid #232455 | EDCPV PCSK5_sg09 | addgene full sequence | sequence record 462133 | Addgene NGS Result
GTCGACGGATCGGGAGATCTCCCGATCCCCTATGGTGCACTCTCAGTACAATCTGCTCTGATGCCGCATA
GTTAAGCCAGTATCTGCTCCCTGCTTGTGTGTTGGAGGTCGCTGAGTAGTGCGCGAGCAAAATTTAAGCT
ACAACAAGGCAAGGCTTGACCGACAATTGCATGAAGAATCTGCTTAGGGTTAGGCGTTTTGCGCTGCTTC
GCGATGTACGGGCCAGATATACGCGTTGACATTGATTATTGACTAGTTATTAATAGTAATCAATTACGGG
GTCATTAGTTCATAGCCCATATATGGAGTTCCGCGTTACATAACTTACGGTAAATGGCCCGCCTGGCTGA
CCGCCCAACGACCCCCGCCCATTGACGTCAATAATGACGTATGTTCCCATAGTAACGCCAATAGGGACTT
TCCATTGACGTCAATGGGTGGAGTATTTACGGTAAACTGCCCACTTGGCAGTACATCAAGTGTATCATAT
GCCAAGTACGCCCCCTATTGACGTCAATGACGGTAAATGGCCCGCCTGGCATTATGCCCAGTACATGACC
TTATGGGACTTTCCTACTTGGCAGTACATCTACGTATTAGTCATCGCTATTACCATGGTGATGCGGTTTT
GGCAGTACATCAATGGGCGTGGATAGCGGTTTGACTCACGGGGATTTCCAAGTCTCCACCCCATTGACGT
CAATGGGAGTTTGTTTTGGCACCAAAATCAACGGGACTTTCCAAAATGTCGTAACAACTCCGCCCCATTG
ACGCAAATGGGCGGTAGGCGTGTACGGTGGGAGGTCTATATAAGCAGCGCGTTTTGCCTGTACTGGGTCT
CTCTGGTTAGACCAGATCTGAGCCTGGGAGCTCTCTGGCTAACTAGGGAACCCACTGCTTAAGCCTCAAT
AAAGCTTGCCTTGAGTGCTTCAAGTAGTGTGTGCCCGTCTGTTGTGTGACTCTGGTAACTAGAGATCCCT
CAGACCCTTTTAGTCAGTGTGGAAAATCTCTAGCAGTGGCGCCCGAACAGGGACTTGAAAGCGAAAGGGA
AACCAGAGGAGCTCTCTCGACGCAGGACTCGGCTTGCTGAAGCGCGCACGGCAAGAGGCGAGGGGCGGCG
ACTGGTGAGTACGCCAAAAATTTTGACTAGCGGAGGCTAGAAGGAGAGAGATGGGTGCGAGAGCGTCAGT
ATTAAGCGGGGGAGAATTAGATCGCGATGGGAAAAAATTCGGTTAAGGCCAGGGGGAAAGAAAAAATATA
AATTAAAACATATAGTATGGGCAAGCAGGGAGCTAGAACGATTCGCAGTTAATCCTGGCCTGTTAGAAAC
ATCAGAAGGCTGTAGACAAATACTGGGACAGCTACAACCATCCCTTCAGACAGGATCAGAAGAACTTAGA
TCATTATATAATACAGTAGCAACCCTCTATTGTGTGCATCAAAGGATAGAGATAAAAGACACCAAGGAAG
CTTTAGACAAGATAGAGGAAGAGCAAAACAAAAGTAAGACCACCGCACAGCAAGCGGCCGCTGATCTTCA
GACCTGGAGGAGGAGATATGAGGGACAATTGGAGAAGTGAATTATATAAATATAAAGTAGTAAAAATTGA
ACCATTAGGAGTAGCACCCACCAAGGCAAAGAGAAGAGTGGTGCAGAGAGAAAAAAGAGCAGTGGGAATA
GGAGCTTTGTTCCTTGGGTTCTTGGGAGCAGCAGGAAGCACTATGGGCGCAGCGTCAATGACGCTGACGG
TACAGGCCAGACAATTATTGTCTGGTATAGTGCAGCAGCAGAACAATTTGCTGAGGGCTATTGAGGCGCA
ACAGCATCTGTTGCAACTCACAGTCTGGGGCATCAAGCAGCTCCAGGCAAGAATCCTGGCTGTGGAAAGA
TACCTAAAGGATCAACAGCTCCTGGGGATTTGGGGTTGCTCTGGAAAACTCATTTGCACCACTGCTGTGC
CTTGGAATGCTAGTTGGAGTAATAAATCTCTGGAACAGATTTGGAATCACACGACCTGGATGGAGTGGGA
CAGAGAAATTAACAATTACACAAGCTTAATACACTCCTTAATTGAAGAATCGCAAAACCAGCAAGAAAAG
AATGAACAAGAATTATTGGAATTAGATAAATGGGCAAGTTTGTGGAATTGGTTTAACATAACAAATTGGC
TGTGGTATATAAAATTATTCATAATGATAGTAGGAGGCTTGGTAGGTTTAAGAATAGTTTTTGCTGTACT
TTCTATAGTGAATAGAGTTAGGCAGGGATATTCACCATTATCGTTTCAGACCCACCTCCCAACCCCGAGG
GGACCCGACAGGCCCGAAGGAATAGAAGAAGAAGGTGGAGAGAGAGACAGAGACAGATCCATTCGATTAG
TGAACGGATCGGCACTGCGTGCGCCAATTCTGCAGACAAATGGCAGTATTCATCCACAATTTTAAAAGAA
AAGGGGGGATTGGGGGGTACAGTGCAGGGGAAAGAATAGTAGACATAATAGCAACAGACATACAAACTAA
AGAATTACAAAAACAAATTACAAAAATTCAAAATTTTCGGGTTTATTACAGGGACAGCAGAGATCCAGTT
TGGTTAATTAAGGTACCGAGGGCCTATTTCCCATGATTCCTTCATATTTGCATATACGATACAAGGCTGT
TAGAGAGATAATTAGAATTAATTTGACTGTAAACACAAAGATATTAGTACAAAATACGTGACGTAGAAAG
TAATAATTTCTTGGGTAGTTTGCAGTTTTAAAATTATGTTTTAAAATGGACTATCATATGCTTACCGTAA
CTTGAAAGTATTTCGATTTCTTGGCTTTATATATCTTGTGGAAAGGACGAAACACCGCTACACGGGAAAG
AACATTGGTTTTAGAGCTAGAAATAGCAAGTTAAAATAAGGCTAGTCCGTTATCAACTTGAAAAAGTGGC
ACCGAGTCGGTGCTTTTTTGAATTCGCTAGCTAGGTCTTGAAAGGAGTGGGAATTGGCTCCGGTGCCCGT
CAGTGGGCAGAGCGCACATCGCCCACAGTCCCCGAGAAGTTGGGGGGAGGGGTCGGCAATTGATCCGGTG
CCTAGAGAAGGTGGCGCGGGGTAAACTGGGAAAGTGATGTCGTGTACTGGCTCCGCCTTTTTCCCGAGGG
TGGGGGAGAACCGTATATAAGTGCAGTAGTCGCCGTGAACGTTCTTTTTCGCAACGGGTTTGCCGCCAGA
ACACAGGACCGGTTCTAGAGCCACCATGGGAGTGCAGGTGGAAACCATCTCCCCAGGTGACGGGCGCACC
TTCCCCAAGCGCGGCCAGACCTGTGTGGTGCACTACACCGGGATGCTTGAAGATGGAAAGAAAGTCGATT
CCTCCCGGGACAGAAACAAGCCCTTTAAGTTTATGCTAGGCAAGCAGGAGGTGATCCGAGGCTGGGAAGA
AGGGGTTGCCCAGATGAGTGTGGGTCAGAGAGCCAAACTGACTATATCTCCAGATTATGCCTATGGTGCC
ACTGGGCACCCAGGCATCATCCCACCACATGCCACTCTCGTCTTCGATGTGGAGCTTCTAAAACCGGAAC
CGGCTAGCATGGACAAGAAGTACAGCATCGGCCTGGACATCGGCACCAACTCTGTGGGCTGGGCCGTGAT
CACCGACGAGTACAAGGTGCCCAGCAAGAAATTCAAGGTGCTGGGCAACACCGACCGGCACAGCATCAAG
AAGAACCTGATCGGAGCCCTGCTGTTCGACAGCGGCGAAACAGCCGAGGCCACCCGGCTGAAGAGAACCG
CCAGAAGAAGATACACCAGACGGAAGAACCGGATCTGCTATCTGCAAGAGATCTTCAGCAACGAGATGGC
CAAGGTGGACGACAGCTTCTTCCACAGACTGGAAGAGTCCTTCCTGGTGGAAGAGGATAAGAAGCACGAG
CGGCACCCCATCTTCGGCAACATCGTGGACGAGGTGGCCTACCACGAGAAGTACCCCACCATCTACCACC
TGAGAAAGAAACTGGTGGACAGCACCGACAAGGCCGACCTGCGGCTGATCTATCTGGCCCTGGCCCACAT
GATCAAGTTCCGGGGCCACTTCCTGATCGAGGGCGACCTGAACCCCGACAACAGCGACGTGGACAAGCTG
TTCATCCAGCTGGTGCAGACCTACAACCAGCTGTTCGAGGAAAACCCCATCAACGCCAGCGGCGTGGACG
CCAAGGCCATCCTGTCTGCCAGACTGAGCAAGAGCAGACGGCTGGAAAATCTGATCGCCCAGCTGCCCGG
CGAGAAGAAGAATGGCCTGTTCGGAAACCTGATTGCCCTGAGCCTGGGCCTGACCCCCAACTTCAAGAGC
AACTTCGACCTGGCCGAGGATGCCAAACTGCAGCTGAGCAAGGACACCTACGACGACGACCTGGACAACC
TGCTGGCCCAGATCGGCGACCAGTACGCCGACCTGTTTCTGGCCGCCAAGAACCTGTCCGACGCCATCCT
GCTGAGCGACATCCTGAGAGTGAACACCGAGATCACCAAGGCCCCCCTGAGCGCCTCTATGATCAAGAGA
TACGACGAGCACCACCAGGACCTGACCCTGCTGAAAGCTCTCGTGCGGCAGCAGCTGCCTGAGAAGTACA
AAGAGATTTTCTTCGACCAGAGCAAGAACGGCTACGCCGGCTACATTGACGGCGGAGCCAGCCAGGAAGA
GTTCTACAAGTTCATCAAGCCCATCCTGGAAAAGATGGACGGCACCGAGGAACTGCTCGTGAAGCTGAAC
AGAGAGGACCTGCTGCGGAAGCAGCGGACCTTCGACAACGGCAGCATCCCCCACCAGATCCACCTGGGAG
AGCTGCACGCCATTCTGCGGCGGCAGGAAGATTTTTACCCATTCCTGAAGGACAACCGGGAAAAGATCGA
GAAGATCCTGACCTTCCGCATCCCCTACTACGTGGGCCCTCTGGCCAGGGGAAACAGCAGATTCGCCTGG
ATGACCAGAAAGAGCGAGGAAACCATCACCCCCTGGAACTTCGAGGAAGTGGTGGACAAGGGCGCTTCCG
CCCAGAGCTTCATCGAGCGGATGACCAACTTCGATAAGAACCTGCCCAACGAGAAGGTGCTGCCCAAGCA
CAGCCTGCTGTACGAGTACTTCACCGTGTATAACGAGCTGACCAAAGTGAAATACGTGACCGAGGGAATG
AGAAAGCCCGCCTTCCTGAGCGGCGAGCAGAAAAAGGCCATCGTGGACCTGCTGTTCAAGACCAACCGGA
AAGTGACCGTGAAGCAGCTGAAAGAGGACTACTTCAAGAAAATCGAGTGCTTCGACTCCGTGGAAATCTC
CGGCGTGGAAGATCGGTTCAACGCCTCCCTGGGCACATACCACGATCTGCTGAAAATTATCAAGGACAAG
GACTTCCTGGACAATGAGGAAAACGAGGACATTCTGGAAGATATCGTGCTGACCCTGACACTGTTTGAGG
ACAGAGAGATGATCGAGGAACGGCTGAAAACCTATGCCCACCTGTTCGACGACAAAGTGATGAAGCAGCT
GAAGCGGCGGAGATACACCGGCTGGGGCAGGCTGAGCCGGAAGCTGATCAACGGCATCCGGGACAAGCAG
TCCGGCAAGACAATCCTGGATTTCCTGAAGTCCGACGGCTTCGCCAACAGAAACTTCATGCAGCTGATCC
ACGACGACAGCCTGACCTTTAAAGAGGACATCCAGAAAGCCCAGGTGTCCGGCCAGGGCGATAGCCTGCA
CGAGCACATTGCCAATCTGGCCGGCAGCCCCGCCATTAAGAAGGGCATCCTGCAGACAGTGAAGGTGGTG
GACGAGCTCGTGAAAGTGATGGGCCGGCACAAGCCCGAGAACATCGTGATCGAAATGGCCAGAGAGAACC
AGACCACCCAGAAGGGACAGAAGAACAGCCGCGAGAGAATGAAGCGGATCGAAGAGGGCATCAAAGAGCT
GGGCAGCCAGATCCTGAAAGAACACCCCGTGGAAAACACCCAGCTGCAGAACGAGAAGCTGTACCTGTAC
TACCTGCAGAATGGGCGGGATATGTACGTGGACCAGGAACTGGACATCAACCGGCTGTCCGACTACGATG
TGGACCATATCGTGCCTCAGAGCTTTCTGAAGGACGACTCCATCGACAACAAGGTGCTGACCAGAAGCGA
CAAGAACCGGGGCAAGAGCGACAACGTGCCCTCCGAAGAGGTCGTGAAGAAGATGAAGAACTACTGGCGG
CAGCTGCTGAACGCCAAGCTGATTACCCAGAGAAAGTTCGACAATCTGACCAAGGCCGAGAGAGGCGGCC
TGAGCGAACTGGATAAGGCCGGCTTCATCAAGAGACAGCTGGTGGAAACCCGGCAGATCACAAAGCACGT
GGCACAGATCCTGGACTCCCGGATGAACACTAAGTACGACGAGAATGACAAGCTGATCCGGGAAGTGAAA
GTGATCACCCTGAAGTCCAAGCTGGTGTCCGATTTCCGGAAGGATTTCCAGTTTTACAAAGTGCGCGAGA
TCAACAACTACCACCACGCCCACGACGCCTACCTGAACGCCGTCGTGGGAACCGCCCTGATCAAAAAGTA
CCCTAAGCTGGAAAGCGAGTTCGTGTACGGCGACTACAAGGTGTACGACGTGCGGAAGATGATCGCCAAG
AGCGAGCAGGAAATCGGCAAGGCTACCGCCAAGTACTTCTTCTACAGCAACATCATGAACTTTTTCAAGA
CCGAGATTACCCTGGCCAACGGCGAGATCCGGAAGCGGCCTCTGATCGAGACAAACGGCGAAACCGGGGA
GATCGTGTGGGATAAGGGCCGGGATTTTGCCACCGTGCGGAAAGTGCTGAGCATGCCCCAAGTGAATATC
GTGAAAAAGACCGAGGTGCAGACAGGCGGCTTCAGCAAAGAGTCTATCCTGCCCAAGAGGAACAGCGATA
AGCTGATCGCCAGAAAGAAGGACTGGGACCCTAAGAAGTACGGCGGCTTCGACAGCCCCACCGTGGCCTA
TTCTGTGCTGGTGGTGGCCAAAGTGGAAAAGGGCAAGTCCAAGAAACTGAAGAGTGTGAAAGAGCTGCTG
GGGATCACCATCATGGAAAGAAGCAGCTTCGAGAAGAATCCCATCGACTTTCTGGAAGCCAAGGGCTACA
AAGAAGTGAAAAAGGACCTGATCATCAAGCTGCCTAAGTACTCCCTGTTCGAGCTGGAAAACGGCCGGAA
GAGAATGCTGGCCTCTGCCGGCGAACTGCAGAAGGGAAACGAACTGGCCCTGCCCTCCAAATATGTGAAC
TTCCTGTACCTGGCCAGCCACTATGAGAAGCTGAAGGGCTCCCCCGAGGATAATGAGCAGAAACAGCTGT
TTGTGGAACAGCACAAGCACTACCTGGACGAGATCATCGAGCAGATCAGCGAGTTCTCCAAGAGAGTGAT
CCTGGCCGACGCTAATCTGGACAAAGTGCTGTCCGCCTACAACAAGCACCGGGATAAGCCCATCAGAGAG
CAGGCCGAGAATATCATCCACCTGTTTACCCTGACCAATCTGGGAGCCCCTGCCGCCTTCAAGTACTTTG
ACACCACCATCGACCGGAAGAGGTACACCAGCACCAAAGAGGTGCTGGACGCCACCCTGATCCACCAGAG
CATCACCGGCCTGTACGAGACACGGATCGACCTGTCTCAGCTGGGAGGCGACAAGCGACCTGCCGCCACA
AAGAAGGCTGGACAGGCTAAGAAGAAGAAAGATTACAAAGACGATGACGATAAGGGATCCGGAGCTACTA
ACTTCAGCCTGCTGAAGCAGGCTGGGGACGTGGAGGAGAACCCTGGACCTAGGATGGTGAGCAAGGGCGA
GGAGCTGTTCACCGGGGTGGTGCCCATCCTGGTCGAGCTGGACGGCGACGTAAACGGCCACAAGTTCAGC
GTGTCCGGCGAGGGCGAGGGCGATGCCACCTACGGCAAGCTGACCCTGAAGCTGATCTGCACCACCGGCA
AGCTGCCCGTGCCCTGGCCCACCCTCGTGACCACCCTGGGCTACGGCCTGCAGTGCTTCGCCCGCTACCC
CGACCACATGAAGCAGCACGACTTCTTCAAGTCCGCCATGCCCGAAGGCTACGTCCAGGAGCGCACCATC
TTCTTCAAGGACGACGGCAACTACAAGACCCGCGCCGAGGTGAAGTTCGAGGGCGACACCCTGGTGAACC
GCATCGAGCTGAAGGGCATCGACTTCAAGGAGGACGGCAACATCCTGGGGCACAAGCTGGAGTACAACTA
CAACAGCCACAACGTCTATATCACCGCCGACAAGCAGAAGAACGGCATCAAGGCCAACTTCAAGATCCGC
CACAACATCGAGGACGGCGGCGTGCAGCTCGCCGACCACTACCAGCAGAACACCCCCATCGGCGACGGCC
CCGTGCTGCTGCCCGACAACCACTACCTGAGCTACCAGTCCGCCCTGAGCAAAGACCCCAACGAGAAGCG
CGATCACATGGTCCTGCTGGAGTTCGTGACCGCCGCCGGGATCACTCTCGGCATGGACGAGCTGTACAAG
TAAGGATCCTAAGTCGACAATCAACCTCTGGATTACAAAATTTGTGAAAGATTGACTGGTATTCTTAACT
ATGTTGCTCCTTTTACGCTATGTGGATACGCTGCTTTAATGCCTTTGTATCATGCTATTGCTTCCCGTAT
GGCTTTCATTTTCTCCTCCTTGTATAAATCCTGGTTGCTGTCTCTTTATGAGGAGTTGTGGCCCGTTGTC
AGGCAACGTGGCGTGGTGTGCACTGTGTTTGCTGACGCAACCCCCACTGGTTGGGGCATTGCCACCACCT
GTCAGCTCCTTTCCGGGACTTTCGCTTTCCCCCTCCCTATTGCCACGGCGGAACTCATCGCCGCCTGCCT
TGCCCGCTGCTGGACAGGGGCTCGGCTGTTGGGCACTGACAATTCCGTGGTGTTGTCGGGGAAATCATCG
TCCTTTCCTTGGCTGCTCGCCTGTGTTGCCACCTGGATTCTGCGCGGGACGTCCTTCTGCTACGTCCCTT
CGGCCCTCAATCCAGCGGACCTTCCTTCCCGCGGCCTGCTGCCGGCTCTGCGGCCTCTTCCGCGTCTTCG
CCTTCGCCCTCAGACGAGTCGGATCTCCCTTTGGGCCGCCTCCCCGCGTCGACTTTAAGACCAATGACTT
ACAAGGCAGCTGTAGATCTTAGCCACTTTTTAAAAGAAAAGGGGGGACTGGAAGGGCTAATTCACTCCCA
ACGAAGACAAGATCTGCTTTTTGCTTGTACTGGGTCTCTCTGGTTAGACCAGATCTGAGCCTGGGAGCTC
TCTGGCTAACTAGGGAACCCACTGCTTAAGCCTCAATAAAGCTTGCCTTGAGTGCTTCAAGTAGTGTGTG
CCCGTCTGTTGTGTGACTCTGGTAACTAGAGATCCCTCAGACCCTTTTAGTCAGTGTGGAAAATCTCTAG
CAGGGCCCGTTTAAACCCGCTGATCAGCCTCGACTGTGCCTTCTAGTTGCCAGCCATCTGTTGTTTGCCC
CTCCCCCGTGCCTTCCTTGACCCTGGAAGGTGCCACTCCCACTGTCCTTTCCTAATAAAATGAGGAAATT
GCATCGCATTGTCTGAGTAGGTGTCATTCTATTCTGGGGGGTGGGGTGGGGCAGGACAGCAAGGGGGAGG
ATTGGGAAGACAATAGCAGGCATGCTGGGGATGCGGTGGGCTCTATGGCTTCTGAGGCGGAAAGAACCAG
CTGGGGCTCTAGGGGGTATCCCC
[124 nt withheld, positions 9754-9877]
C
[91 nt withheld, positions 9879-9969]
A
[49 nt withheld, positions 9971-10019]
CCTTTGACGTTGGAGTCCACGTTCTTT
[37 nt withheld, positions 10047-10083]
ACCCTATCTCGGTCTATTCTTTTGATTTATAAGGGATTTTGCCGATTTCGGCCTATTGGTTAAAAAATGA
GCTGATTTAACAAAAATTTAACGCGAATTAATTCTGTGGAATGTGTGTCAGTTAGGGTGTGGAAAGTCCC
CAGGCTCCCCAGCAGGCAGAAGTATGCAAAGCATGCATCTCAATTAGTCAGCAACCAGGTGTGGAAAGTC
CCCAGGCTCCCCAGCAGGCAGAAGTATGCAAAGCATGCATCTCAATTAGTCAGCAACCATAGTCCCGCCC
CTAACTCCGCCCATCCCGCCCCTAACTCCGCCCAGTTCCGCCCATTCTCCGCCCCATGGCTGACTAATTT
TTTTTATTTATGCAGAGGCCGAGGCCGCCTCTGCCTCTGAGCTATTCCAGAAGTAGTGAGGAGGCTTTTT
TGGAGGCCTAGGCTTTTGCAAAAAGCTCCCGGGAGCTTGTATATCCATTTTCGGATCTGATCAGCACGTG
TTGACAATTAATCATCGGCATAGTATATCGGCATAGTATAATACGACAAGGTGAGGAACTAAACCATGGC
CAAGTTGACCAGTGCCGTTCCGGTGCTCACCGCGCGCGACGTCGCCGGAGCGGTCGAGTTCTGGACCGAC
CGGCTCGGGTTCTCCCGGGACTTCGTGGAGGACGACTTCGCCGGTGTGGTCCGGGACGACGTGACCCTGT
TCATCAGCGCGGTCCAGGACCAGGTGGTGCCGGACAACACCCTGGCCTGGGTGTGGGTGCGCGGCCTGGA
CGAGCTGTACGCCGAGTGGTCGGAGGTCGTGTCCACGAACTTCCGGGACGCCTCCGGGCCGGCCATGACC
GAGATCGGCGAGCAGCCGTGGGGGCGGGAGTTCGCCCTGCGCGACCCGGCCGGCAACTGCGTGCACTTCG
TGGCCGAGGAGCAGGACTGACACGTGCTACGAGATTTCGATTCCACCGCCGCCTTCTATGAAAGGTTGGG
CTTCGGAATCGTTTTCCGGGACGCCGGCTGGATGATCCTCCAGCGCGGGGATCTCATGCTGGAGTTCTTC
GCCCACCCCAACTTGTTTATTGCAGCTTATAATGGTTACAAATAAAGCAATAGCATCACAAATTTCACAA
ATAAAGCATTTTTTTCACTGCATTCTAGTTGTGGTTTGTCCAAACTCATCAATGTATCTTATCATGTCTG
TATACCGTCGACCTCTAGCTAGAGCTTGGCGTAATCATGGTCATAGCTGTTTCCTGTGTGAAATTGTTAT
CCGCTCACAATTCCACACAACATACGAGCCGGAAGCATAAAGTGTAAAGCCTGGGGTGCCTAATGAGTGA
GCTAACTCACATTAATTGCGTTGCGCTCACTGCCCGCTTTCCAGTCGGGAAACCTGTCGTGCCAGCTGCA
TTAATGAATCGGCCAACGCGCGGGGAGAGGCGGTTTGCGTATTGGGCGCTCTTCCGCTTCCTCGCTCACT
GACTCGCTGCGCTCGGTCGTTCGGCTGCGGCGAGCGGTATCAGCTCACTCAAAGGCGGTAATACGGTTAT
CCACAGAATCAGGGGATAACGCAGGAAAGAACATGTGAGCAAAAGGCCAGCAAAAGGCCAGGAACCGTAA
AAAGGCCGCGTTGCTGGCGTTTTTCCATAGGCTCCGCCCCCCTGACGAGCATCACAAAAATCGACGCTCA
AGTCAGAGGTGGCGAAACCCGACAGGACTATAAAGATACCAGGCGTTTCCCCCTGGAAGCTCCCTCGTGC
GCTCTCCTGTTCCGACCCTGCCGCTTACCGGATACCTGTCCGCCTTTCTCCCTTCGGGAAGCGTGGCGCT
TTCTCATAGCTCACGCTGTAGGTATCTCAGTTCGGTGTAGGTCGTTCGCTCCAAGCTGGGCTGTGTGCAC
GAACCCCCCGTTCAGCCCGACCGCTGCGCCTTATCCGGTAACTATCGTCTTGAGTCCAACCCGGTAAGAC
ACGACTTATCGCCACTGGCAGCAGCCACTGGTAACAGGATTAGCAGAGCGAGGTATGTAGGCGGTGCTAC
AGAGTTCTTGAAGTGGTGGCCTAACTACGGCTACACTAGAAGAACAGTATTTGGTATCTGCGCTCTGCTG
AAGCCAGTTACCTTCGGAAAAAGAGTTGGTAGCTCTTGATCCGGCAAACAAACCACCGCTGGTAGCGGTG
GTTTTTTTGTTTGCAAGCAGCAGATTACGCGCAGAAAAAAAGGATCTCAAGAAGATCCTTTGATCTTTTC
TACGGGGTCTGACGCTCAGTGGAACGAAAACTCACGTTAAGGGATTTTGGTCATGAGATTATCAAAAAGG
ATCTTCACCTAGATCCTTTTAAATTAAAAATGAAGTTTTAAATCAATCTAAAGTATATATGAGTAAACTT
GGTCTGACAGTTACCAATGCTTAATCAGTGAGGCACCTATCTCAGCGATCTGTCTATTTCGTTCATCCAT
AGTTGCCTGACTCCCCGTCGTGTAGATAACTACGATACGGGAGGGCTTACCATCTGGCCCCAGTGCTGCA
ATGATACCGCGAGACCCACGCTCACCGGCTCCAGATTTATCAGCAATAAACCAGCCAGCCGGAAGGGCCG
AGCGCAGAAGTGGTCCTGCAACTTTATCCGCCTCCATCCAGTCTATTAATTGTTGCCGGGAAGCTAGAGT
AAGTAGTTCGCCAGTTAATAGTTTGCGCAACGTTGTTGCCATTGCTACAGGCATCGTGGTGTCACGCTCG
TCGTTTGGTATGGCTTCATTCAGCTCCGGTTCCCAACGATCAAGGCGAGTTACATGATCCCCCATGTTGT
GCAAAAAAGCGGTTAGCTCCTTCGGTCCTCCGATCGTTGTCAGAAGTAAGTTGGCCGCAGTGTTATCACT
CATGGTTATGGCAGCACTGCATAATTCTCTTACTGTCATGCCATCCGTAAGATGCTTTTCTGTGACTGGT
GAGTACTCAACCAAGTCATTCTGAGAATAGTGTATGCGGCGACCGAGTTGCTCTTGCCCGGCGTCAATAC
GGGATAATACCGCGCCACATAGCAGAACTTTAAAAGTGCTCATCATTGGAAAACGTTCTTCGGGGCGAAA
ACTCTCAAGGATCTTACCGCTGTTGAGATCCAGTTCGATGTAACCCACTCGTGCACCCAACTGATCTTCA
GCATCTTTTACTTTCACCAGCGTTTCTGGGTGAGCAAAAACAGGAAGGCAAAATGCCGCAAAAAAGGGAA
TAAGGGCGACACGGAAATGTTGAATACTCATACTCTTCCTTTTTCAATATTATTGAAGCATTTATCAGGG
TTATTGTCTCATGAGCGGATACATATTTGAATGTATTTAGAAAAATAAACAAATAGGGGTTCCGCGCACA
TTTCCCCGAAAAGTGCCACCTGAC
Features (pLannotate 1.2.2; 34 found; start..end, strand, type, name):
     31..83      -  misc_feature   bom (fragment): basis of mobility region from pBR322
    238..617     +  enhancer       CMV enhancer: human cytomegalovirus immediate early enhancer
    618..817     +  promoter       CMV promoter: human cytomegalovirus (CMV) immediate early promoter
    835..1015    +  LTR            5' LTR (truncated): truncated 5' long terminal repeat (LTR) from HIV-1
   1062..1187    +  misc_feature   HIV-1 Ψ: packaging signal of human immunodeficiency virus type 1
   1171..1534    +  CDS            HIV-1 gag (fragment): gag protein from human immunodeficiency virus 1; gag
   1680..1913    +  misc_feature   RRE: The Rev response element (RRE) of HIV-1 allows for Rev-dependent mRNA export from the nucleus to the cytoplasm.
   2290..2390    +  CDS            Rev (fragment): human immunodeficiency virus 1 (HIV-1) Rev protein; rev; enhances nuclear export of unspliced and incompletely spliced viral mRNAs
   2440..2557    +  misc_feature   cPPT/CTS: central polypurine tract and central termination sequence of HIV-1
   2608..2848    +  promoter       U6 promoter: RNA polymerase III promoter for human U6 snRNA
   2878..2953    +  misc_RNA       gRNA scaffold: guide RNA scaffold for the Streptococcus pyogenes CRISPR/Cas9 system
   2971..2989    +  CDS            small t antigen (fragment): SV40 (simian virus 40) small t antigen
   3015..3226    +  promoter       EF-1α core promoter: core promoter for human elongation factor EF-1α
   3246..3569    +  CDS            DD: destabilization domain that can be stabilized by Shield1 in the ProteoTuner™ system L106P mutant of FKBP12
   3579..7682    +  CDS            Cas9: Cas9 (Csn1) endonuclease from the Streptococcus pyogenes Type II CRISPR/Cas system generates RNA-guided double strand breaks in DNA
   7824..8543    +  CDS            Venus: yellow fluorescent protein (YFP) with fast and efficient maturation (Nagai et al., 2002) mammalian codon-optimized
   8559..9147    +  misc_feature   WPRE: woodchuck hepatitis virus posttranscriptional regulatory element
   9198..9217    +  misc_feature   cPPT/CTS (fragment): central polypurine tract and central termination sequence of HIV-1
   9219..9452    +  LTR            3' LTR (ΔU3): self-inactivating 3' long terminal repeat (LTR) from HIV-1
   9484..9708    +  polyA_signal   bGH poly(A) signal: bovine growth hormone polyadenylation signal
   9712..9733    +  promoter       SV40 promoter (fragment): SV40 enhancer and early promoter
   9754..10182   +  rep_origin     f1 ori (sequence partly withheld): f1 bacteriophage origin of replication; arrow indicates direction of (+) strand synthesis
  10196..10525   +  promoter       SV40 promoter: SV40 enhancer and early promoter
  10573..10620   +  promoter       EM7 promoter: synthetic bacterial promoter&nbsp
  10639..11013   +  CDS            BleoR: antibiotic-binding protein; Sh ble from Streptoalloteichus hindustanus; confers resistance to bleomycin, phleomycin, and Zeocin™
  11023..11148   +  CDS            ble (fragment): BLE_KLEPN - Experimental evidence at protein level: Swiss-Prot protein existence level 1. Binding protein with a strong affinity to the bleomycin family of antibiotics. Binds to CL990; an antimitotic-antibiotic compound. From Klebsiella pneumoniae.
  11143..11264   +  polyA_signal   SV40 poly(A) signal: SV40 polyadenylation signal
  11335..11357   -  protein_bind   lac operator (fragment): The lac repressor binds to the lac operator to inhibit transcription in E. coli. This inhibition can be relieved by adding lactose or isopropyl-β-D-thiogalactopyranoside (IPTG). lac repressor encoded by lacI
  11361..11391   -  promoter       lac promoter: promoter for the E. coli lac operon
  11406..11427   -  protein_bind   CAP binding site: CAP binding activates transcription in the presence of cAMP. E. coli catabolite activator protein
  11440..11532   -  CDS            lacI (fragment): lac repressor; lacI; The lac repressor binds to the lac operator to inhibit transcription in E. coli. This inhibition can be relieved by adding lactose or isopropyl-β-D-thiogalactopyranoside (IPTG).
  11715..12303   -  rep_origin     ori: high-copy-number ColE1/pMB1/pBR322/pUC origin of replication
  12474..13334   -  CDS            AmpR: β-lactamase; bla; confers resistance to ampicillin, carbenicillin, and related antibiotics
  13335..13439   -  promoter       AmpR promoter: bla
