[The description below was written by a language model from this plasmid's Addgene catalogue record and pLannotate feature annotations shown in this document.]
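Description:
EDCPV PCSK5_sg09 is an all-in-one lentiviral CRISPR plasmid, about 13.5 kb in size, that carries a single guide RNA against human PCSK5 (also called PC5 or PC6) in the EDCPV backbone. It is propagated in E. coli through a high-copy ColE1/pUC-type origin with ampicillin selection (AmpR). An f1 origin is also annotated. Outside the viral unit lies an SV40/EM7-driven BleoR cassette, which could confer Zeocin resistance but would not be packaged into virus.

The transfer region has a third-generation, self-inactivating layout. A CMV enhancer/promoter replaces U3 ahead of a truncated HIV-1 5' LTR to drive genomic RNA production in packaging cells. This is followed by the Ψ packaging signal with a partial gag fragment, the RRE for Rev-dependent nuclear export, the cPPT/CTS, a WPRE to enhance transcript expression, and a ΔU3 3' LTR. A bGH polyadenylation signal sits downstream.

Within this frame, a human U6 Pol III promoter transcribes the PCSK5 spacer fused to the S. pyogenes gRNA scaffold. An EF-1α core promoter drives S. pyogenes Cas9 fused at its N-terminus to an FKBP12 L106P destabilization domain. The domain normally targets the nuclease for degradation unless the ligand Shield1 is added, so Cas9 activity is ligand-tunable. A Venus yellow fluorescent protein coding sequence follows Cas9 and serves to identify or sort transduced cells. The element linking it to Cas9 is not annotated in the feature table.

The construct is intended for lentiviral delivery of inducible Cas9 plus guide to disrupt or edit PCSK5 in human cells. The associated work concerns a PCSK5 variant in a breast cancer cell line.
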