Addgene plasmid #232455: EDCPV PCSK5_sg09
Purpose: Lentiviral, CRISPR sgRNA for PCSK5
Depositing lab: Kevin Janes. Depositing organization: University of Virginia. Publication: PCSK5M452I is a recessive hypomorph exclusive to MCF10DCIS.com cells. Marohl T, Atkins KA, Wang L, Janes KA. Mol Cancer Res. 2025 Oct 28. doi: 10.1158/1541-7786.MCR-25-0211. PubMed 41148168.
Backbone
  Vector backbone: EDCPV
  Backbone manufacturer: Raffaella Sordella, Addgene plasmid #90085
  Vector type: Lentiviral, CRISPR
Growth in bacteria
  Bacterial resistance: Ampicillin, 100 μg/mL
  Growth temperature: 30°C
  Growth strain: NEB Stable
  Copy number: High Copy
Gene/Insert
  Gene/Insert name: PCSK5 sgRNA (alt names: PC5; PC6)
  gRNA/shRNA sequence: CTACACGGGAAAGAACATTGTGG
  Species: H. sapiens (human)
  Entrez Gene: PCSK5 (a.k.a. PC5, PC6, PC6A, SPC6)
  Cloning method: Restriction Enzyme; 5′ cloning site Unknown (unknown if destroyed)
Terms and licenses: Academic/Nonprofit Terms; Industry Terms: Not Available to Industry
How to cite: EDCPV PCSK5_sg09 was a gift from Kevin Janes (Addgene plasmid # 232455 ; http://n2t.net/addgene:232455 ; RRID:Addgene_232455)
